Addgene plasmid #61816: pSARSF53-166
Purpose: PhoRadAdC14 intein
Depositing lab: Hideo Iwai. Depositing organization: University of Helsinki, Institute of Biotechnology. Publication: Structure-based engineering and comparison of novel split inteins for protein ligation. Aranko AS, Oeemig JS, Zhou D, Kajander T, Wlodawer A, Iwai H. Mol Biosyst. 2014 May;10(5):1023-34. doi: 10.1039/c4mb00021h. PubMed 24574026.
Backbone
  Vector backbone: pRSFDuet
  Backbone manufacturer: Novagen
  Backbone size w/o insert (bp): 3559
  Total vector size (bp): 4372
  Modifications to backbone: deletion of MCS-2
  Vector type: Bacterial Expression
Growth in bacteria
  Bacterial resistance: Kanamycin, 50 μg/mL
  Growth temperature: 37°C
  Growth strain: DH5alpha
  Copy number: High Copy
Gene/Insert
  Gene/Insert name: PhoRadAdC14 intein (alt name: PhoRadAdC14N-intein)
  Species: Pyrococcus horikoshii
  Insert size (bp): 813
  Promoter: T7
  Tag / fusion protein: H6-Smt3 (N terminal on insert)
  Cloning method: Restriction Enzyme; 5′ cloning site BamHI (not destroyed); 3′ cloning site HindIII (not destroyed)
  Sequencing primers: 5′ T7; 3′ T7term
Terms and licenses: Academic/Nonprofit Terms; Industry Terms: Not Available to Industry
How to cite: pSARSF53-166 was a gift from Hideo Iwai (Addgene plasmid # 61816 ; http://n2t.net/addgene:61816 ; RRID:Addgene_61816)
