[The description below was written by a language model from this plasmid's Addgene catalogue record and pLannotate feature annotations shown in this document.]
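Description:
pSARSF53-166 is a bacterial expression plasmid built on Novagen's pRSFDuet backbone, from which the second multiple cloning site has been deleted to leave a single T7-driven expression unit. It replicates from the RSF1030 origin, which is compatible with other common origins and so allows co-maintenance with a second plasmid in the same E. coli cell. Selection is by kanamycin resistance (aminoglycoside phosphotransferase). The backbone also carries lacI with its own promoter. The repressor acts on the lac operator placed immediately downstream of the T7 promoter, making expression IPTG-inducible in hosts that supply T7 RNA polymerase.

The insert, cloned between BamHI and HindIII, encodes the PhoRadAdC14 intein, listed under the alternative name PhoRadAdC14N-intein. It is an engineered fragment derived from the intein within the RadA recombinase gene of the archaeon Pyrococcus horikoshii. The names suggest an N-terminal split-intein piece lacking the C-terminal 14 residues, although the record does not spell this out. The coding region follows a T7 gene 10 ribosome binding site and is fused at its N-terminus to a hexahistidine tag and yeast Smt3 (SUMO), which provide metal-affinity purification and a cleavable solubility-enhancing partner. A T7 terminator closes the unit. The annotated S-Tag fragment lies downstream of the radA-derived sequence as a backbone remnant, and whether it is translated is not stated. Several other short automated hits (capTEV, SET1, TcR fragments) appear to be partial matches to the His tag or vector sequence rather than functional elements.

The associated work concerns structure-based engineering and comparison of novel split inteins for protein ligation. This indicates the plasmid is used to produce one intein half for protein trans-splicing experiments.
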