Features (pLannotate 1.2.2; 18 found; start..end, strand, type, name):
      1..19      +  promoter       T7 promoter: promoter for bacteriophage T7 RNA polymerase
     20..44      +  protein_bind   lac operator: The lac repressor binds to the lac operator to inhibit transcription in E. coli. This inhibition can be relieved by adding lactose or isopropyl-β-D-thiogalactopyranoside (IPTG). lac repressor encoded by lacI
     59..81      +  RBS            RBS: efficient ribosome binding site from bacteriophage T7 gene 10 (Olins and Rangwala, 1989)
    100..116     +  CDS            capTEV™ (fragment): composite tag for in vivo biotinylation, TEV protease cleavage, and 6xHis tagging
    127..413     +  CDS            SUMO (fragment): cleavable ubiquitin-like protein tag; S. cerevisiae SMT3 (truncated)
    412..897     +  CDS            radA (fragment): RADA_PYRHO - Experimental evidence at protein level: Swiss-Prot protein existence level 1. Involved in DNA repair and in homologous recombination. Binds and assemble on single-stranded DNA to form a nucleoprotein filament. Hydrolyzes ATP in a ssDNA-dependent manner and promotes DNA strand exchange between homologous DNA molecules (By similarity). From Pyrococcus horikoshii (strain ATCC 700860 / DSM 12428 / JCM 9974 / NBRC 100139 / OT-3).
    926..967     +  CDS            S-Tag (fragment): affinity and epitope tag derived from pancreatic ribonuclease A
    997..1014    +  CDS            SET1 (fragment): solubility-enhancement tag derived from T7 phage gene 10B
   1022..1069    +  terminator     T7 terminator: transcription terminator for bacteriophage T7 RNA polymerase
   1233..1290    +  promoter       AmpR promoter (fragment): bla
   1299..2114    -  CDS            KanR: aminoglycoside phosphotransferase; aph(3')-Ia; confers resistance to kanamycin in bacteria or G418 (Geneticin®) in eukaryotes
   2115..2206    -  promoter       AmpR promoter: bla
   2222..2971    -  rep_origin     RSF ori: Plasmids containing the RSF 1030 origin of replication can be propagated in E. coli cells that contain additional plasmids with compatible origins.
   3054..3118    -  CDS            TcR (fragment): tetracycline efflux protein; tet; confers resistance to tetracycline
   3133..3154    -  protein_bind   CAP binding site: CAP binding activates transcription in the presence of cAMP. E. coli catabolite activator protein
   3167..4249    -  CDS            lacI: lac repressor; lacI; The lac repressor binds to the lac operator to inhibit transcription in E. coli. This inhibition can be relieved by adding lactose or isopropyl-β-D-thiogalactopyranoside (IPTG).
   4250..4327    -  promoter       lacI promoter: lacI
   4335..4370    -  CDS            TcR (fragment): tetracycline efflux protein; tet; confers resistance to tetracycline
>Addgene plasmid #61816 | pSARSF53-166 | depositor full sequence | sequence record 100811 | Expected plasmid sequence
TAATACGACTCACTATAGGGGAATTGTGAGCGGATAACAATTCCCCTGTAGAAATAATTTTGTTTAACTT
TAATAAGGAGATATACCATGGGCAGCAGCCATCATCATCATCATCACAGCACTAGTGACTCAGAAGTCAA
TCAAGAAGCTAAGCCAGAGGTCAAGCCAGAAGTCAAGCCTGAGACTCACATCAATTTAAAGGTGTCCGAT
GGATCTTCAGAAATCTTCTTTAAGATCAAAAAGACCACTCCTTTAAGAAGGCTGATGGAAGCGTTCGCTA
AAAGACAGGGTAAGGAAATGGACTCCTTAAGATTCTTGTACGACGGTATTAGAATTCAAGCTGATCAGAC
CCCTGAAGATTTGGACATGGAGGATAACGATATTATTGAGACTCACAGAGAACAGATTGGTGGATCCGGG
AAGTGCTTTGCTAGGGATACCGAAGTTTATTATGAAAACGATACTGTACCACACATGGAATCAATTGAGG
AGATGTATAGTAAATACGCCTCGATGAATGGGGAATTACCATTCGATAATGGTTACGCAGTTCCATTAGA
TAATGTCTTTGTGTACACGTTGGACATCGCTAGTGGTGAAATTAAGAAAACGAGGGCTTCATACATCTAT
CGCGAGAAGGTTGAGAAGCTCATTGAGATAAAACTATCCAGTGGATACTCCCTTAAGGTTACTCCCTCTC
ACCCAGTTCTCCTCTTTAGAGATGGCCTGCAATGGGTCCCCGCTGCTGAAGTTAAACCTGGAGATGTTGT
TGTTGGTGTTAGGGAAGAGGTACTGAGAAGAAGAATAATATCCAAAGGAGAACTTGAATTCCATGAGGTT
TCCTCGGTAAGGATAATAGATTACAATAACTGGGTCTACGACCTTGTAATTCCGGAATAAGCTTGCGGCC
GCACTCGAGTCTGGTAAAGAAACCGCTGCTGCGAAATTTGAACGCCAGCACATGGACTCGTCTACTAGCG
CAGCTTAATTAACCTAGGCTGCTGCCACCGCTGAGCAATAACTAGCATAACCCCTTGGGGCCTCTAAACG
GGTCTTGAGGGGTTTTTTGCTGAAACCTCAGGCATTTGAGAAGCACACGGTCACACTGCTTCCGGTAGTC
AATAAACCGGTAAACCAGCAATAGACATAAGCGGCTATTTAACGACCCTGCCCTGAACCGACGACAAGCT
GACGACCGGGTCTCCGCAAGTGGCACTTTTCGGGGAAATGTGCGCGGAACCCCTATTTGTTTATTTTTCT
AAATACATTCAAATATGTATCCGCTCATGAATTAATTCTTAGAAAAACTCATCGAGCATCAAATGAAACT
GCAATTTATTCATATCAGGATTATCAATACCATATTTTTGAAAAAGCCGTTTCTGTAATGAAGGAGAAAA
CTCACCGAGGCAGTTCCATAGGATGGCAAGATCCTGGTATCGGTCTGCGATTCCGACTCGTCCAACATCA
ATACAACCTATTAATTTCCCCTCGTCAAAAATAAGGTTATCAAGTGAGAAATCACCATGAGTGACGACTG
AATCCGGTGAGAATGGCAAAAGTTTATGCATTTCTTTCCAGACTTGTTCAACAGGCCAGCCATTACGCTC
GTCATCAAAATCACTCGCATCAACCAAACCGTTATTCATTCGTGATTGCGCCTGAGCGAGACGAAATACG
CGGTCGCTGTTAAAAGGACAATTACAAACAGGAATCGAATGCAACCGGCGCAGGAACACTGCCAGCGCAT
CAACAATATTTTCACCTGAATCAGGATATTCTTCTAATACCTGGAATGCTGTTTTCCCGGGGATCGCAGT
GGTGAGTAACCATGCATCATCAGGAGTACGGATAAAATGCTTGATGGTCGGAAGAGGCATAAATTCCGTC
AGCCAGTTTAGTCTGACCATCTCATCTGTAACATCATTGGCAACGCTACCTTTGCCATGTTTCAGAAACA
ACTCTGGCGCATCGGGCTTCCCATACAATCGATAGATTGTCGCACCTGATTGCCCGACATTATCGCGAGC
CCATTTATACCCATATAAATCAGCATCCATGTTGGAATTTAATCGCGGCCTAGAGCAAGACGTTTCCCGT
TGAATATGGCTCATACTCTTCCTTTTTCAATATTATTGAAGCATTTATCAGGGTTATTGTCTCATGAGCG
GATACATATTTGAATGTATTTAGAAAAATAAACAAATAGGCATGCAGCGCTCTTCCGCTTCCTCGCTCAC
TGACTCGCTACGCTCGGTCGTTCGACTGCGGCGAGCGGTGTCAGCTCACTCAAAAGCGGTAATACGGTTA
TCCACAGAATCAGGGGATAAAGCCGGAAAGAACATGTGAGCAAAAAGCAAAGCACCGGAAGAAGCCAACG
CCGCAGGCGTTTTTCCATAGGCTCCGCCCCCCTGACGAGCATCACAAAAATCGACGCTCAAGCCAGAGGT
GGCGAAACCCGACAGGACTATAAAGATACCAGGCGTTTCCCCCTGGAAGCTCCCTCGTGCGCTCTCCTGT
TCCGACCCTGCCGCTTACCGGATACCTGTCCGCCTTTCTCCCTTCGGGAAGCGTGGCGCTTTCTCATAGC
TCACGCTGTTGGTATCTCAGTTCGGTGTAGGTCGTTCGCTCCAAGCTGGGCTGTGTGCACGAACCCCCCG
TTCAGCCCGACCGCTGCGCCTTATCCGGTAACTATCGTCTTGAGTCCAACCCGGTAAGACACGACTTATC
GCCACTGGCAGCAGCCATTGGTAACTGATTTAGAGGACTTTGTCTTGAAGTTATGCACCTGTTAAGGCTA
AACTGAAAGAACAGATTTTGGTGAGTGCGGTCCTCCAACCCACTTACCTTGGTTCAAAGAGTTGGTAGCT
CAGCGAACCTTGAGAAAACCACCGTTGGTAGCGGTGGTTTTTCTTTATTTATGAGATGATGAATCAATCG
GTCTATCAAGTCAACGAACAGCTATTCCGTTACTCTAGATTTCAGTGCAATTTATCTCTTCAAATGTAGC
ACCTGAAGTCAGCCCCATACGATATAAGTTGTAATTCTCATGTTAGTCATGCCCCGCGCCCACCGGAAGG
AGCTGACTGGGTTGAAGGCTCTCAAGGGCATCGGTCGAGATCCCGGTGCCTAATGAGTGAGCTAACTTAC
ATTAATTGCGTTGCGCTCACTGCCCGCTTTCCAGTCGGGAAACCTGTCGTGCCAGCTGCATTAATGAATC
GGCCAACGCGCGGGGAGAGGCGGTTTGCGTATTGGGCGCCAGGGTGGTTTTTCTTTTCACCAGTGAGACG
GGCAACAGCTGATTGCCCTTCACCGCCTGGCCCTGAGAGAGTTGCAGCAAGCGGTCCACGCTGGTTTGCC
CCAGCAGGCGAAAATCCTGTTTGATGGTGGTTAACGGCGGGATATAACATGAGCTGTCTTCGGTATCGTC
GTATCCCACTACCGAGATGTCCGCACCAACGCGCAGCCCGGACTCGGTAATGGCGCGCATTGCGCCCAGC
GCCATCTGATCGTTGGCAACCAGCATCGCAGTGGGAACGATGCCCTCATTCAGCATTTGCATGGTTTGTT
GAAAACCGGACATGGCACTCCAGTCGCCTTCCCGTTCCGCTATCGGCTGAATTTGATTGCGAGTGAGATA
TTTATGCCAGCCAGCCAGACGCAGACGCGCCGAGACAGAACTTAATGGGCCCGCTAACAGCGCGATTTGC
TGGTGACCCAATGCGACCAGATGCTCCACGCCCAGTCGCGTACCGTCTTCATGGGAGAAAATAATACTGT
TGATGGGTGTCTGGTCAGAGACATCAAGAAATAACGCCGGAACATTAGTGCAGGCAGCTTCCACAGCAAT
GGCATCCTGGTCATCCAGCGGATAGTTAATGATCAGCCCACTGACGCGTTGCGCGAGAAGATTGTGCACC
GCCGCTTTACAGGCTTCGACGCCGCTTCGTTCTACCATCGACACCACCACGCTGGCACCCAGTTGATCGG
CGCGAGATTTAATCGCCGCGACAATTTGCGACGGCGCGTGCAGGGCCAGACTGGAGGTGGCAACGCCAAT
CAGCAACGACTGTTTGCCCGCCAGTTGTTGTGCCACGCGGTTGGGAATGTAATTCAGCTCCGCCATCGCC
GCTTCCACTTTTTCCCGCGTTTTCGCAGAAACGTGGCTGGCCTGGTTCACCACGCGGGAAACGGTCTGAT
AAGAGACACCGGCATACTCTGCGACATCGTATAACGTTACTGGTTTCACATTCACCACCCTGAATTGACT
CTCTTCCGGGCGCTATCATGCCATACCGCGAAAGGTTTTGCGCCATTCGATGGTGTCCGGGATCTCGACG
CTCTCCCTTATGCGACTCCTGCATTAGGAAAT
