>Addgene plasmid #61816 | pSARSF53-166 | depositor partial sequence | sequence record 100810 | T7term_sequenced
GGTTTCACATTCACCACCTGAAATTGACTCTCTCCCGGGCGCTATCATGCCATACCGCGAAAAGTTTGCG
CCATTCGATGGTGTCCGGGATCTCGACGCTCTCCTTATGCGACTCCTGCATTAGGAAATTAATACGACTC
ACTATAGGGGAATTGTGAGCGGATAACAATTCCCCTGTAGAAATAATTTTGTTTAACTTTAATAAGGAGA
TATACCATGGGCAGCAGCCATCATCATCATCATCACAGCACTAGTGACTCAGAAGTCAATCAAGAAGCTA
AGCCAGAGGTCAAGCCAGAAGTCAAGCCTGAGACTCACATCAATTTAAAGGTGTCCGATGGATCTTCAGA
AATCTTCTTTAAGATCAAAAAGACCACTCCTTTAAGAAGGCTGATGGAAGCGTTCGCTAAAAGACAGGGT
AAGGAAATGGACTCCTTAAGATTCTTGTACGACGGTATTAGAATTCAAGCTGATCAGACCCCTGAAGATT
TGGACATGGAGGATAACGATATTATTGAGACTCACAGAGAACAGATTGGTGGATCCGGGAAGTGCTTTGC
TAGGGATACCGAAGTTTATTATGAAAACGATACTGTACCACACATGGAATCAATTGAGGAGATGTATAGT
AAATACGCCTCGATGAATGGGGAATTACCATTCGATAATGGTTACGCAGTTCCATTAGATAATGTCTTTG
TGTACACGTTGGACATCGCTAGTGGTGAAATTAAGAAAACGAGGGCTTCATACATCTATCGCGAGAAGGT
TGAGAAGCTCATTGAGATAAAACTATCCAGTGGATACTCCCTTAAGGTTACTCCCTCTCACCCAGTTCTC
CTCTTTAGAGATGGCCTGCAATGGGTCCCCGCTGCTGAAGTTAAACCTGGAGATGTTGTTGTTGGTGTTA
GGGAAGAGGTACTGAGAAGAAGAATAATATCCAAAGGAGAACTTGAATTCCATGAGGTTTCCTCGGTAAG
GATAATAGATTACAATAACTGGGTCTACGACCTTGTAATTCCGGAATAAGCTTGCGGCCGCACTCGAGTC
TGGTAAAGAAACCGCTGCTGCGAAATTTGAACGCCAGCACATGGACTCGTCTACTAGCGCAGCTATGCTC
CGCAA
