>Addgene plasmid #61816 | pSARSF53-166 | addgene partial sequence | sequence record 103842 | T7 5'-TAATACGACTCACTATAGGG-3'
AATAATTTTGTTTAACTTTAATAAGGAGATATACCATGGGCAGCAGCCATCATCATCATCATCACAGCAC
TAGTGACTCAGAAGTCAATCAAGAAGCTAAGCCAGAGGTCAAGCCAGAAGTCAAGCCTGAGACTCACATC
AATTTAAAGGTGTCCGATGGATCTTCAGAAATCTTCTTTAAGATCAAAAAGACCACTCCTTTAAGAAGGC
TGATGGAAGCGTTCGCTAAAAGACAGGGTAAGGAAATGGACTCCTTAAGATTCTTGTACGACGGTATTAG
AATTCAAGCTGATCAGACCCCTGAAGATTTGGACATGGAGGATAACGATATTATTGAGACTCACAGAGAA
CAGATTGGTGGATCCGGGAAGTGCTTTGCTAGGGATACCGAAGTTTATTATGAAAACGATACTGTACCAC
ACATGGAATCAATTGAGGAGATGTATAGTAAATACGCCTCGATGAATGGGGAATTACCATTCGATAATGG
TTACGCAGTTCCATTAGATAATGTCTTTGTGTACACGTTGGACATCGCTAGTGGTGAAATTAAGAAAACG
AGGGCTTCATACATCTATCGCGAGAAGGTTGAGAAGCTCATTGAGATAAAACTATCCAGTGGATACTCCC
TTAAGGTTACTCCCTCTCACCCAGTTCTCCTCTTTAGAGATGGCCTGCAATGGGTCCCCGCTGCTGAAGT
TAAACCTGGAGATGTTGTTGTTGGTGTTAGGGAAGAGGTACTGAGAAGAAGAATAATATCCAAAGGAGAA
CTTGAATTCCATGAGGTTTCCTCGGTAAGGATAATAGATTACAATAACTGGGTCTACGACCTTGTAATTC
CGGAATAAGCTTGCGGCCGCACTCGAGTCTGGTAAAGAAACCGCTGCTGCGAAA
