>Addgene plasmid #61816 | pSARSF53-166 | addgene partial sequence | sequence record 103845 | T7term 5'-GCTAGTTATTGCTCAGCGG-3'
CTGCGCTAGTAGACGAGTCCATGTGCTGGCGTTCAAATTTCGCAGCAGCGGTTTCTTTACCAGACTCGAG
TGCGGCCGCAAGCTTATTCCGGAATTACAAGGTCGTAGACCCAGTTATTGTAATCTATTATCCTTACCGA
GGAAACCTCATGGAATTCAAGTTCTCCTTTGGATATTATTCTTCTTCTCAGTACCTCTTCCCTAACACCA
ACAACAACATCTCCAGGTTTAACTTCAGCAGCGGGGACCCATTGCAGGCCATCTCTAAAGAGGAGAACTG
GGTGAGAGGGAGTAACCTTAAGGGAGTATCCACTGGATAGTTTTATCTCAATGAGCTTCTCAACCTTCTC
GCGATAGATGTATGAAGCCCTCGTTTTCTTAATTTCACCACTAGCGATGTCCAACGTGTACACAAAGACA
TTATCTAATGGAACTGCGTAACCATTATCGAATGGTAATTCCCCATTCATCGAGGCGTATTTACTATACA
TCTCCTCAATTGATTCCATGTGTGGTACAGTATCGTTTTCATAATAAACTTCGGTATCCCTAGCAAAGCA
CTTCCCGGATCCACCAATCTGTTCTCTGTGAGTCTCAATAATATCGTTATCCTCCATGTCCAAATCTTCA
GGGGTCTGATCAGCTTGAATTCTAATACCGTCGTACAAGAATCTTAAGGAGTCCATTTCCTTACCCTGTC
TTTTAGCGAACGCTTCCATCAGCCTTCTTAAAGGAGTGGTCTTTTTGATCTTAAAGAAGATTTCTGAAGA
TCCATCGGACACCTTTAAATTGATGTGAGTCTCAGGCTTGACTTCTGGCTTGACCTCTGGCTTAGCTTCT
TGATTGACTTCTGAGTCACTAGTGCTGTGATGATGATGATGATGGCT
